>Addgene plasmid #195339 | 6xHis-MBP-BrCas12b-RFND | addgene full sequence | sequence record 385919 | Addgene NGS Result
CAAGGAGATGGCGCCCAACAGTCCCCCGGCCACGGGGCCTGCCACCATACCCACGCCGAAACAAGCGCTC
ATGAGCCCGAAGTGGCGAGCCCGATCTTCCCCATCGGTGATGTCGGCGATATAGGCGCCAGCAACCGCAC
CTGTGGCGCCGGTGATGCCGGCCACGATGCGTCCGGCGTAGAGGATCGAGATCTCGATCCCGCGAAATTA
ATACGACTCACTATAGGGGAATTGTGAGCGGATAACAATTCCCCTCTAGAAATAATTTTGTTTAACTTTA
AGAAGGAGATATACCATGGGTTCTTCTCACCATCACCATCACCATGGTTCTTCTATGAAAATCGAAGAAG
GTAAACTGGTAATCTGGATTAACGGCGATAAAGGCTATAACGGTCTCGCTGAAGTCGGTAAGAAATTCGA
GAAAGATACCGGAATTAAAGTCACCGTTGAGCATCCGGATAAACTGGAAGAGAAATTCCCACAGGTTGCG
GCAACTGGCGATGGCCCTGACATTATCTTCTGGGCACACGACCGCTTTGGTGGCTACGCTCAATCTGGCC
TGTTGGCTGAAATCACCCCGGACAAAGCGTTCCAGGACAAGCTGTATCCGTTTACCTGGGATGCCGTACG
TTACAACGGCAAGCTGATTGCTTACCCGATCGCTGTTGAAGCGTTATCGCTGATTTATAACAAAGATCTG
CTGCCGAACCCGCCAAAAACCTGGGAAGAGATCCCGGCGCTGGATAAAGAACTGAAAGCGAAAGGTAAGA
GCGCGCTGATGTTCAACCTGCAAGAACCGTACTTCACCTGGCCGCTGATTGCTGCTGACGGGGGTTATGC
GTTCAAGTATGAAAACGGCAAGTACGACATTAAAGACGTGGGCGTGGATAACGCTGGCGCGAAAGCGGGT
CTGACCTTCCTGGTTGACCTGATTAAAAACAAACACATGAATGCAGACACCGATTACTCCATCGCAGAAG
CTGCCTTTAATAAAGGCGAAACAGCGATGACCATCAACGGCCCGTGGGCATGGTCCAACATCGACACCAG
CAAAGTGAATTATGGTGTAACGGTACTGCCGACCTTCAAGGGTCAACCATCCAAACCGTTCGTTGGCGTG
CTGAGCGCAGGTATTAACGCCGCCAGTCCGAACAAAGAGCTGGCAAAAGAGTTCCTCGAAAACTATCTGC
TGACTGATGAAGGTCTGGAAGCGGTTAATAAAGACAAACCGCTGGGTGCCGTAGCGCTGAAGTCTTACGA
GGAAGAGTTGGCGAAAGATCCACGTATTGCCGCCACTATGGAAAACGCCCAGAAAGGTGAAATCATGCCG
AACATCCCGCAGATGTCCGCTTTCTGGTATGCCGTGCGTACTGCGGTGATCAACGCCGCCAGCGGTCGTC
AGACTGTCGATGAAGCCCTGAAAGACGCGCAGACTAATGGGATCGAGGAAAACCTGTACTTCCAATCCAA
TATGCCCGTAAGGTCATTTAAAGTTAAGCTAGTGACTCGGTCTGGCGATGCGGAGCACATGCTGCAACTG
CGTAGGGGGCTGTGGAAAACCCATGAAATCGTAAATCAGGGCATTGCGTACTACATGAACAAGTTGGCGC
TGATGCGTCAAGAACCGTATGCTGGTAAAAGCCGTGAGGTTGTTCGTTTGGAGCTGCTGCATAGCCTGCG
TGCACAGCAGAAACGTAATAACTGGACCGGCGACGCCGGTACGGATGATGAAATTCTGAACCTGAGCCGT
CGCCTGTACGAGTTGCTCGTGCCGAGCGCGATCGGCGAGAAGGGCGATGCGCAGATGTTATCTCGCAAGT
TTCTGTCGCCGCTGGTTGATCCGAATTCTGAAGGTGGTAAAGGCACGGCGAAGTCCGGCCGTAAGCCGCG
TTGGATGAAAATGCGGGAGGAGGGTCATCCGGATTGGGAAGCTGAACGCGAGAAGGACGAAGCAAAGAAA
GCAGCGGACCCGACTGCGTCTATTCTGAATGATTTGGAAGCGTTTGGTCTGCGTCCGCTGTTCCCGCTGT
TCACCGACGAGCAAAAAGGCATCCAGTGGCTGCCGAAACAAAAACGTCAGTTCGTGCGTACCTGGGATCG
TGATATGTTTCAGCAGGCTCTGGAGCGTATGCTGTCCTGGGAGTCCTGGAACCGCCGTGTCGCCGAGGAA
TATCAGAAGCTGCAGGCTCAACGTGACGAGTTGTACGCAAAATATCTGGCCGATGGTGGTGCCTGGCTGG
AAGCGTTACAAAGCTTTGAGAAGCAGCGTGAAGTTGAACTGGCTGAGGAGTCTTTTGCCGCTAAATCCGA
ATATCTGATCACCCGACGACAAATTCGCGGTTGGAAACAGGTGTACGAAAAGTGGTCACAACTGCCAGAG
CACGCCGCCCAAGAACAATTCTGGCAAGTTGTAGCGGACGTACAGACGTCTCTGCCTGGTGCGTTTGGTG
ACCCAAAAGTTTACCAGTTTCTGAGCCAGCCGGAGCATCACCACATCTGGCGCGGTTACCCGAACCGACT
ATTCCACTATTCTGATTACAACGGTGTTCGCAAGAAGCTGCAAAGAGCGCGTCACGATGCGACTTTTACC
TTGCCGGACCCGGTTGAACACCCGCTTTGGATCAGATTCGATGCGCGTGGTGGTAATATTCATGATTATG
AGATCAGCCAGAATGGCAAGCAATATCAAGTTACCTTCTCCCGCCTCCTGTGGCCTGAAAATGAAACCTG
GGTGGAGCGTGAAAACGTTACCGTTGCAATCGGGGCAAGCCAGCAGCTTAAGCGTCAGATTCGGTTGGAC
GGCTACGCCGATAAAAAGCAGAAGGTACGTTATCGTGACTACTCTAGCGGCATCGAGCTGACCGGTGTTC
TGGGTGGTGCGAAGATCCAGTTCGACCGTCGTCACCTGCGCAAAGCAAGTAATCGTTTAGCCGACGGTGA
AACCGGCCCTGTGTACCTGAACGTGGTGGTCGATATCGAGCCGTTTCTGGCTATGCGCAACGGTCGTCTA
CAAACGCCGATTGGCCAAGTGCTGCAAGTCGTGACCAAGGACTGGCCGAAGGTGACGGGTTATAAACCGG
CTGAGCTGATCAGCTGGATTCAAAACAGCCCGCTGGCGGTGGGTACAGGCGTCAACACCATTGAGGCGGG
TATGCGCGTTATGAGTGTTGATCTGGGTCAAAGAAGCGCAGCTGCTGTGAGCATTTTCGAGGTCATGCGC
CAGAAACCGGCGGAACAGGAAACCAAACTCTTCTATCCGATTGCTGTGACCGGTCTGTATGCGGTGCATC
GTCGTAGTTTGCTGCTGCGTCTTCCAGGCGAGAAAATTAGCGACGAAATCGAACAGCAACGTAAAATCAG
AGCCCATGCTCGTAGCTTGGTGCGCTACCAGATCCGTCTGCTTGCGGACGTACTGCGTCTCCACACCCGT
GGCACCGCGGAACAGAGACGTGCGAAACTGGATGAATTGCTGGCTACCCTGCAAACGAAACAAGAGTTAG
ATCAGAAGTTATGGCAAACTGAGTTGGAAAAGCTGTTCGACTACATTCACGAACCGGCGGAGCGCTGGCA
GCAGGCGCTGGTGGCGGCGCACCGTACCTTGGAGCCGGTTATCGGTCAGGCAGTTCGTCATTGGCGTAAG
TCCCTCCGCATTGATCGTAAGGGCTTGGCGGGCATGAGCATGTGGAACATTGAAGAGTTGGAGGAAACCC
GGAAGTTGTTGATCGCATGGAGCAAACATTCCAGGGTCCCCGGCGAGCCGAACCGTCTGGACAAAGAAGA
AACGTTTGCACCGCAGCAGCTCCAACATATCCAAAACGTCAAAGACGACCGCTTGAAGCAGATGGCAAAT
CTGCTCGTGATGACCGCCTTGGGCTACAAGTACGATGAGGCCGAGAAACAATGGAAAGAGGCGTATCCGG
CGTGTCAGATGATTCTGTTCGAAGATCTAAGCCGCTACCGCTTTGCGCTGGACCGACCGCGTCGCGAGAA
CAACCGGTTAATGAAATGGGCACACAGAAGTATCCCGCGTCTGGTTTATCTGCAAGGTGAATTGTTCGGC
ATCCAGGTGGGTGTGGTTTATTCGGCGTATACTAGCCGTTTCCATGCTAAAACTGGTGCGCCAGGCATTC
GCTGCCACGCGCTGAAAGAAGAAGACCTGCAACCGAACAGCTACGTGGTGAAGCAACTGATTAAAGACGG
CTTTATCCGTGAGGACCAGACCGGTTCCCTTAAGCCGGGTCAGATTGTACCGTGGTCTGGCGGTGAACTG
TTCGTTACCTTAGCCGACCGTTCCGGCAGCCGTTTGGCCGTGATCCACGCCGACATCAATGCAGCGCAGA
ATCTGCAAAAGAGATTCTGGCAACAGAACACCGAGATCTTTCGTGTGCCGTGCAAAGTGACTACGTCCGG
TCTGATACCGGCATACGACAAGATGAAAAAGTTATTCGGCAAAGGCTATTTCGCAAAGATCAACCAGACG
GACACCAGCGAAGTGTACGTTTGGGAACACAGCGCTAAGATGAAGGGCAAAACGACCCCGGCGGACCCAG
CAGAAGAAGGAGTTTTTGATGAGTCCCTGACCGACGAGATGGAAGAGCTTGAAGACAGCCAAGAGGGTTA
CAAGACCCTGTTCCGTGATCCGTCGGGCTTTTTTTGGTCGAGCGATCGCTGGCTGCCGCAGAAAGAGTTC
TGGTTTTGGGTTAAACGCCGTATCGAGAAGAAACTGCGCGAGCAGCTCCAGCACCACCACCACCACCACT
GAGATCCGGCTGCTAACAAAGCCCGAAAGGAAGCTGAGTTGGCTGCTGCCACCGCTGAGCAATAACTAGC
ATAACCCCTTGGGGCCTCTAAACGGGTCTTGAGGGGTTTTTTGCTGAAAGGAGGAACTATATCCGGATTG
GCGAATGGG
[124 nt withheld, positions 4910-5033]
C
[91 nt withheld, positions 5035-5125]
A
[49 nt withheld, positions 5127-5175]
CCTTTGACGTTGGAGTCCACGTTCTTT
[37 nt withheld, positions 5203-5239]
ACCCTATCTCGGTCTATTCTTTTGATTTATAAGGGATTTTGCCGATTTCGGCCTATTGGTTAAAAAATGA
GCTGATTTAACAAAAATTTAACGCGAATTTTAACAAACTAGTAACGTTTACAATTTCAGGTGGCACTTTT
CGGGGAAATGTGCGCGGAACCCCTATTTGTTTATTTTTCTAAATACATTCAAATATGTATCCGCTCATGA
ATTAATTCTTAGAAAAACTCATCGAGCATCAAATGAAACTGCAATTTATTCATATCAGGATTATCAATAC
CATATTTTTGAAAAAGCCGTTTCTGTAATGAAGGAGAAAACTCACCGAGGCAGTTCCATAGGATGGCAAG
ATCCTGGTATCGGTCTGCGATTCCGACTCGTCCAACATCAATACAACCTATTAATTTCCCCTCGTCAAAA
ATAAGGTTATCAAGTGAGAAATCACCATGAGTGACGACTGAATCCGGTGAGAATGGCAAAAGTTTATGCA
TTTCTTTCCAGACTTGTTCAACAGGCCAGCCATTACGCTCGTCATCAAAATCACTCGCATCAACCAAACC
GTTATTCATTCGTGATTGCGCCTGAGCGAGACGAAATACGCGATCGCTGTTAAAAGGACAATTACAAACA
GGAATCGAATGCAACCGGCGCAGGAACACTGCCAGCGCATCAACAATGTTTTCACCTGAATCAGGATATT
CTTCTAATACCTGGAATGCTGTTTTCCCGGGGATCGCAGTGGTGAGTAACCATGCATCATCAGGAGTACG
GATAAAATGCTTGATGGTCGGAAGAGGCATAAATTCCGTCAGCCAGTTTAGTCTGACCATCTCATCTGTA
ACATCATTGGCAACGCTACCTTTGCCATGTTTCAGAAACAACTCTGGCGCATCGGGCTTCCCATACAATC
GATAGATTGTCGCACCTGATTGCCCGACATTATCGCGAGCCCATTTATACCCATATAAATCAGCATCCAT
GTTGGAATTTAATCGCGGCCTAGAGCAAGACGTTTCCCGTTGAATATGGCTCATAACACCCCTTGTATTA
CTGTTTATGTAAGCAGACAGTTTTATTGTTCATGACCAAAATCCCTTAACGTGAGTTTTCGTTCCACTGA
GCGTCAGACCCCGTAGAAAAGATCAAAGGATCTTCTTGAGATCCTTTTTTTCTGCGCGTAATCTGCTGCT
TGCAAACAAAAAAACCACCGCTACCAGCGGTGGTTTGTTTGCCGGATCAAGAGCTACCAACTCTTTTTCC
GAAGGTAACTGGCTTCAGCAGAGCGCAGATACCAAATACTGTCCTTCTAGTGTAGCCGTAGTTAGGCCAC
CACTTCAAGAACTCTGTAGCACCGCCTACATACCTCGCTCTGCTAATCCTGTTACCAGTGGCTGCTGCCA
GTGGCGATAAGTCGTGTCTTACCGGGTTGGACTCAAGACGATAGTTACCGGATAAGGCGCAGCGGTCGGG
CTGAACGGGGGGTTCGTGCACACAGCCCAGCTTGGAGCGAACGACCTACACCGAACTGAGATACCTACAG
CGTGAGCTATGAGAAAGCGCCACGCTTCCCGAAGGGAGAAAGGCGGACAGGTATCCGGTAAGCGGCAGGG
TCGGAACAGGAGAGCGCACGAGGGAGCTTCCAGGGGGAAACGCCTGGTATCTTTATAGTCCTGTCGGGTT
TCGCCACCTCTGACTTGAGCGTCGATTTTTGTGATGCTCGTCAGGGGGGCGGAGCCTATGGAAAAACGCC
AGCAACGCGGCCTTTTTACGGTTCCTGGCCTTTTGCTGGCCTTTTGCTCACATGTTCTTTCCTGCGTTAT
CCCCTGATTCTGTGGATAACCGTATTACCGCCTTTGAGTGAGCTGATACCGCTCGCCGCAGCCGAACGAC
CGAGCGCAGCGAGTCAGTGAGCGAGGAAGCGGAAGAGCGCCTGATGCGGTATTTTCTCCTTACGCATCTG
TGCGGTATTTCACACCGCAATGGTGCACTCTCAGTACAATCTGCTCTGATGCCGCATAGTTAAGCCAGTA
TACACTCCGCTATCGCTACGTGACTGGGTCATGGCTGCGCCCCGACACCCGCCAACACCCGCTGACGCGC
CCTGACGGGCTTGTCTGCTCCCGGCATCCGCTTACAGACAAGCTGTGACCGTCTCCGGGAGCTGCATGTG
TCAGAGGTTTTCACCGTCATCACCGAAACGCGCGAGGCAGCTGCGGTAAAGCTCATCAGCGTGGTCGTGA
AGCGATTCACAGATGTCTGCCTGTTCATCCGCGTCCAGCTCGTTGAGTTTCTCCAGAAGCGTTAATGTCT
GGCTTCTGATAAAGCGGGCCATGTTAAGGGCGGTTTTTTCCTGTTTGGTCACTGATGCCTCCGTGTAAGG
GGGATTTCTGTTCATGGGGGTAATGATACCGATGAAACGAGAGAGGATGCTCACGATACGGGTTACTGAT
GATGAACATGCCCGGTTACTGGAACGTTGTGAGGGTAAACAACTGGCGGTATGGATGCGGCGGGACCAGA
GAAAAATCACTCAGGGTCAATGCCAGCGCTTCGTTAATACAGATGTAGGTGTTCCACAGGGTAGCCAGCA
GCATCCTGCGATGCAGATCCGGAACATAATGGTGCAGGGCGCTGACTTCCGCGTTTCCAGACTTTACGAA
ACACGGAAACCGAAGACCATTCATGTTGTTGCTCAGGTCGCAGACGTTTTGCAGCAGCAGTCGCTTCACG
TTCGCTCGCGTATCGGTGATTCATTCTGCTAACCAGTAAGGCAACCCCGCCAGCCTAGCCGGGTCCTCAA
CGACAGGAGCACGATCATGCGCACCCGTGGGGCCGCCATGCCGGCGATAATGGCCTGCTTCTCGCCGAAA
CGTTTGGTGGCGGGACCAGTGACGAAGGCTTGAGCGAGGGCGTGCAAGATTCCGAATACCGCAAGCGACA
GGCCGATCATCGTCGCGCTCCAGCGAAAGCGGTCCTCGCCGAAAATGACCCAGAGCGCTGCCGGCACCTG
TCCTACGAGTTGCATGATAAAGAAGACAGTCATAAGTGCGGCGACGATAGTCATGCCCCGCGCCCACCGG
AAGGAGCTGACTGGGTTGAAGGCTCTCAAGGGCATCGGTCGAGATCCCGGTGCCTAATGAGTGAGCTAAC
TTACATTAATTGCGTTGCGCTCACTGCCCGCTTTCCAGTCGGGAAACCTGTCGTGCCAGCTGCATTAATG
AATCGGCCAACGCGCGGGGAGAGGCGGTTTGCGTATTGGGCGCCAGGGTGGTTTTTCTTTTCACCAGTGA
GACGGGCAACAGCTGATTGCCCTTCACCGCCTGGCCCTGAGAGAGTTGCAGCAAGCGGTCCACGCTGGTT
TGCCCCAGCAGGCGAAAATCCTGTTTGATGGTGGTTAACGGCGGGATATAACATGAGCTGTCTTCGGTAT
CGTCGTATCCCACTACCGAGATATCCGCACCAACGCGCAGCCCGGACTCGGTAATGGCGCGCATTGCGCC
CAGCGCCATCTGATCGTTGGCAACCAGCATCGCAGTGGGAACGATACCCTCATTCAGCATTTGCATGGTT
TGTTGAAAACCGGACATGGCACTCCAGTCGCCTTCCCGTTCCGCTATCGGCTGAATTTGATTGCGAGTGA
GATATTTATGCCAGCCAGCCAGACGCAGACGCGCCGAGACAGAACTTAATGGGCCCGCTAACAGCGCGAT
TTGCTGGTGACCCAATGCGACCAGATGCTCCACGCCCAGTCGCGTACCGTCTTCATGGGAGAAAATAATA
CTGTTGATGGGTGTCTGGTCAGAGACATCAAGAAATAACGCCGGAACATTAGTGCAGGCAGCTTCCACAG
CAATGGCATCCTGGTCATCCAGCGGATAGTTAATGATCAGCCCACTGACGCGTTGCGCGAGAAGATTGTG
CACCGCCGCTTTACAGGCTTCGACGCCGCTTCGTTCTACCATCGACACCACCACGCTGGCACCCAGTTGA
TCGGCGCGAGATTTAATCGCCGCGACAATTTGCGACGGCGCGTGCAGGGCCAGACTGGAGGTGGCAACGC
CAATCAGCAACGACTGTTTGCCCGCCAGTTGTTGTGCCACGCGGTTGGGAATGTAATTCAGCTCCGCCAT
CGCCGCTTCCACTTTTTCCCGCGTTTTCGCAGAAACGTGGCTGGCCTGGTTCACCACGCGGGAAACGGTC
TGATAAGAGACACCGGCATACTCTGCGACATCGTATAACGTTACTGGTTTCACATTCACCACCCTGAATT
GACTCTCTTCCGGGCGCTATCATGCCATACCGCGAAAGGTTTTGCGCCATTCGATGGTGTCCGGGATCTC
GACGCTCTCCCTTATGCGACTCCTGCATTAGGAAGCAGCCCAGTAGTAGGTTGAGGCCGTTGAGCACCGC
CGCCGCAAGGAATGGTGCATG
Features (pLannotate 1.2.2; 21 found; start..end, strand, type, name):
    209..227     +  promoter       T7 promoter: promoter for bacteriophage T7 RNA polymerase
    228..252     +  protein_bind   lac operator: The lac repressor binds to the lac operator to inhibit transcription in E. coli. This inhibition can be relieved by adding lactose or isopropyl-β-D-thiogalactopyranoside (IPTG). lac repressor encoded by lacI
    267..289     +  RBS            RBS: efficient ribosome binding site from bacteriophage T7 gene 10 (Olins and Rangwala, 1989)
    308..325     +  CDS            6xHis: 6xHis affinity tag
    335..1435    +  CDS            MBP: maltose binding protein from E. coli; malE (mutated); This version of the gene does not encode a signal sequence, so MBP will remain in the cytosol.
   1448..1464    +  CDS            TEV site (fragment): tobacco etch virus (TEV) protease recognition and cleavage site
   4742..4759    +  CDS            9xHis (fragment): 9xHis affinity tag
   4769..4818    +  CDS            SET1 (fragment): solubility-enhancement tag derived from T7 phage gene 10B
   4826..4873    +  terminator     T7 terminator: transcription terminator for bacteriophage T7 RNA polymerase
   4910..5338    +  rep_origin     f1 ori (sequence partly withheld): f1 bacteriophage origin of replication; arrow indicates direction of (+) strand synthesis
   5392..5449    +  promoter       AmpR promoter (fragment): bla
   5458..6273    -  CDS            KanR: aminoglycoside phosphotransferase; aph(3')-Ia; confers resistance to kanamycin in bacteria or G418 (Geneticin®) in eukaryotes
   6395..6983    +  rep_origin     ori: high-copy-number ColE1/pMB1/pBR322/pUC origin of replication
   7169..7308    -  misc_feature   bom: basis of mobility region from pBR322
   7410..7601    -  CDS            rop: Rop protein, which maintains plasmids at low copy number; rop
   7618..7998    +  CDS            YPB1_ECOLX: Protein predicted: Swiss-Prot protein existence level 4. From Escherichia coli.
   8070..8361    -  CDS            TcR (fragment): tetracycline efflux protein; tet; confers resistance to tetracycline
   8376..8397    -  protein_bind   CAP binding site: CAP binding activates transcription in the presence of cAMP. E. coli catabolite activator protein
   8410..9492    -  CDS            lacI: lac repressor; lacI; The lac repressor binds to the lac operator to inhibit transcription in E. coli. This inhibition can be relieved by adding lactose or isopropyl-β-D-thiogalactopyranoside (IPTG).
   9493..9570    -  promoter       lacI promoter: lacI
   9578..187     -  CDS            TcR (fragment) (across the origin): tetracycline efflux protein; tet; confers resistance to tetracycline
