[The description below was written by a language model from this plasmid's Addgene catalogue record and pLannotate feature annotations shown in this document.]
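Description:
6xHis-MBP-BrCas12b-RFND is a 9,670 bp pET-family bacterial expression plasmid for producing an engineered Cas12b nuclease from Brevibacillus sp. SYP-B805 in E. coli. It is maintained through a ColE1/pMB1-type origin and selected with kanamycin via an aph(3')-Ia resistance gene. The backbone also carries an f1 phage origin, the pBR322 bom region and a rop gene. The catalogue lists the plasmid as high copy, although rop is generally associated with reduced copy number. Short tetracycline-resistance gene fragments are annotated as well and appear to be non-functional pBR322 remnants.

Expression is driven by a T7 promoter followed by a lac operator and the T7 gene 10 ribosome binding site. A plasmid-borne lacI gene supplies repressor, so transcription depends on T7 RNA polymerase in the host and is inducible with IPTG. The open reading frame begins with a 6xHis tag, a cytosolic (signal-sequence-free) maltose binding protein and a TEV protease site, which together provide affinity capture, improved solubility and the option to remove the N-terminal fusion. The roughly 3.3 kb BrCas12b coding region follows. It is not annotated in the feature table but fills the gap between the TEV site and a C-terminal His tag, ahead of the T7 terminator. The insert carries four substitutions, R160E, F208W, N524V and D868V, which give the RFND name. The wild-type gene was synthesized commercially, then modified and assembled by Gibson cloning. According to the associated publication, the variants were engineered for higher thermostability, to support one-pot CRISPR-based nucleic acid detection. The plasmid's typical use is therefore recombinant purification of this enzyme for diagnostic assays.
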