Addgene plasmid #195339: 6xHis-MBP-BrCas12b-RFND
Purpose: Expresses Engineered BrCas12b in Bacteria
Depositing lab: Piyush Jain. Depositing organization: University of Florida. Publication: Engineering highly thermostable Cas12b via de novo structural analyses for one-pot detection of nucleic acids. Nguyen LT, Rananaware SR, Yang LG, Macaluso NC, Ocana-Ortiz JE, Meister KS, Pizzano BLM, Sandoval LSW, Hautamaki RC, Fang ZR, Joseph SM, Shoemaker GM, Carman DR, Chang L, Rakestraw NR, Zachary JF, Guerra S, Perez A, Jain PK. Cell Rep Med. 2023 May 16;4(5):101037. doi: 10.1016/j.xcrm.2023.101037. Epub 2023 May 8. PubMed 37160120.
Backbone
  Vector backbone: pET
  Backbone manufacturer: Scott Gradia Lab (Addgene plasmid # 29656)
  Backbone size w/o insert (bp): 6401
  Total vector size (bp): 9670
  Vector type: Bacterial Expression, CRISPR, Synthetic Biology
Growth in bacteria
  Bacterial resistance: Kanamycin, 50 μg/mL
  Growth temperature: 37°C
  Growth strain: DH5alpha
  Copy number: High Copy
Gene/Insert
  Gene/Insert name: BrCas12b
  Species: Brevibacillus sp. SYP-B805
  Insert size (bp): 3269
  Mutation: R160E, F208W, N524V, D868V
  GenBank ID: WP_165214399.1
  Promoter: T7
  Tag / fusion protein: 6xHis, MBP, TEV cleavage site (N terminal on backbone); 6xHis (C terminal on insert)
  Cloning method: Gibson Cloning
  Sequencing primers: 5′ TAATACGACTCACTATAGGG; 3′ GCTAGTTATTGCTCAGCGG
Resource information
  A portion of this plasmid was derived from a plasmid made by: Twist Bioscience (wild-type gene). Variants were modified by the UF lab.
Terms and licenses: Academic/Nonprofit Terms; Industry Terms: Not Available to Industry
How to cite: 6xHis-MBP-BrCas12b-RFND was a gift from Piyush Jain (Addgene plasmid # 195339 ; http://n2t.net/addgene:195339 ; RRID:Addgene_195339)
